Addgene plasmid #59203: pINDgw Cbx1 V5 EcoDam
Purpose: Mammalian DamID positive control plasmid. Expresses Cbx1-V5-Dam.
Depositing lab: Bas van Steensel. Depositing organization: Netherlands Cancer Institute. Publication: Human heterochromatin proteins form large domains containing KRAB-ZNF genes. Vogel MJ, Guelen L, de Wit E, Peric-Hupkes D, Loden M, Talhout W, Feenstra M, Abbas B, Classen AK, van Steensel B. Genome Res. 2006 Dec;16(12):1493-504. Epub 2006 Oct 12. 10.1101/gr.5391806 PubMed 17038565.
Backbone
  Vector backbone: pINDgw RFA-V5-EcoDam
  Backbone manufacturer: van Steensel lab, Addgene plasmid 59204
  Total vector size (bp): 6596
  Vector type: Mammalian Expression ; DamID
  Selectable markers: Neomycin (select with G418)
Growth in bacteria
  Bacterial resistance: Ampicillin, 100 μg/mL
  Growth temperature: 37°C
  Growth strain: DH5alpha
  Copy number: Unknown
Gene/Insert
  Gene/Insert name: Cbx1
  Species: M. musculus (mouse)
  Entrez Gene: Cbx1 (a.k.a. Cbx, Cbx-rs2, E430007M08Rik, HP1B, Hp1beta, M31, MOD1)
  Promoter: heat shock minimal pomoter
  Tag / fusion protein: V5 (C terminal on backbone); Dam (C terminal on backbone)
  Cloning method: Gateway Cloning
  Sequencing primers: 5′ pCasper-hs; 3′ BGH Reverse
Terms and licenses: Academic/Nonprofit Terms; Industry Terms: Not Available to Industry
How to cite: pINDgw Cbx1 V5 EcoDam was a gift from Bas van Steensel (Addgene plasmid # 59203 ; http://n2t.net/addgene:59203 ; RRID:Addgene_59203)
