[The description below was written by a language model from this plasmid's Addgene catalogue record and pLannotate feature annotations shown in this document.]
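Description:
pINDgw Cbx1 V5 EcoDam is a mammalian expression plasmid of about 6.6 kb, built for DamID chromatin profiling and described as a positive control for that method. It derives from the Gateway destination vector pINDgw RFA-V5-EcoDam. Mouse Cbx1 (heterochromatin protein HP1β) was introduced by Gateway recombination, so the coding sequence is flanked by attB1 and attB2 sites. The automated annotation matches the insert to the human CBX1 protein entry, whereas the catalogue lists the species as mouse; this probably reflects the close similarity of the orthologues. Downstream of attB2 the reading frame continues into a V5 epitope tag and then E. coli DNA adenine methyltransferase (Dam), giving a Cbx1-V5-Dam fusion that ends at a bovine growth hormone polyadenylation signal.

Expression is driven by a minimal heat-shock promoter, annotated as the Drosophila hsp70Bb promoter. In DamID, such a promoter is usually relied on for very low, uninduced expression, so that the tethered Dam methylates GATC adenines mainly near the sites where the fusion partner binds. Because Cbx1 recognises H3K9-methylated heterochromatin, the fusion should mark well-defined heterochromatic domains, which suits its role as a control. The V5 tag allows the fusion protein to be detected.

For selection in mammalian cells, an SV40 early promoter drives a neomycin phosphotransferase gene with an SV40 poly(A) signal, conferring G418 resistance. In E. coli the plasmid is maintained through a high-copy ColE1/pUC-type origin and ampicillin resistance (bla). An f1 origin and residual lac promoter/operator, lacI and ble fragments are also annotated as backbone remnants.
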