Features (pLannotate 1.2.2; 20 found; start..end, strand, type, name):
    206..444     +  promoter       hsp70 promoter: Drosophila melanogaster hsp70Bb promoter
    602..626     +  protein_bind   attB1: mutant version of attB; recombination site for the Gateway® BP reaction BP Clonase™
    660..1214    +  CDS            CBX1: CBX1_HUMAN - Also known as CBX. Experimental evidence at protein level: Swiss-Prot protein existence level 1. Component of heterochromatin. Recognizes and binds histone H3 tails methylated at 'Lys-9', leading to epigenetic repression. Interaction with lamin B receptor (LBR) can contribute to the association of the heterochromatin with the inner nuclear membrane. From Homo sapiens (Human).
   1231..1255    -  protein_bind   attB2: mutant version of attB; recombination site for the Gateway® BP reaction BP Clonase™
   1263..1304    +  CDS            V5 tag: epitope tag from simian virus 5
   1314..2147    +  CDS            dam: DMA_ECOLI - Experimental evidence at protein level: Swiss-Prot protein existence level 1. Methylates DNA within the sequence GATC and protects the DNA from cleavage by the restriction endonuclease MboI. Although it shares sequence specificity with a number of type II restriction endonucleases and methylases, it is thought to act in postreplication mismatch repair rather than as a part of a restriction modification system. May also play a role in DNA replication. From Escherichia coli (strain K12).
   2203..2427    +  polyA_signal   bGH poly(A) signal: bovine growth hormone polyadenylation signal
   2431..2452    +  promoter       SV40 promoter (fragment): SV40 enhancer and early promoter
   2473..2901    +  rep_origin     f1 ori (sequence partly withheld): f1 bacteriophage origin of replication; arrow indicates direction of (+) strand synthesis
   2915..3245    +  promoter       SV40 promoter: SV40 enhancer and early promoter
   3312..4103    +  CDS            neo: KKA2_KLEPN - Also known as kan, nptII. Experimental evidence at protein level: Swiss-Prot protein existence level 1. Resistance to kanamycin, neomycin, paromomycin, ribostamycin, butirosin and gentamicin B. From Klebsiella pneumoniae.
   4129..4287    +  CDS            ble (fragment): BLE_KLEPN - Experimental evidence at protein level: Swiss-Prot protein existence level 1. Binding protein with a strong affinity to the bleomycin family of antibiotics. Binds to CL990; an antimitotic-antibiotic compound. From Klebsiella pneumoniae.
   4282..4403    +  polyA_signal   SV40 poly(A) signal: SV40 polyadenylation signal
   4476..4492    -  protein_bind   lac operator: The lac repressor binds to the lac operator to inhibit transcription in E. coli. This inhibition can be relieved by adding lactose or isopropyl-β-D-thiogalactopyranoside (IPTG). lac repressor encoded by lacI
   4500..4530    -  promoter       lac promoter: promoter for the E. coli lac operon
   4545..4566    -  protein_bind   CAP binding site: CAP binding activates transcription in the presence of cAMP. E. coli catabolite activator protein
   4579..4671    -  CDS            lacI (fragment): lac repressor; lacI; The lac repressor binds to the lac operator to inhibit transcription in E. coli. This inhibition can be relieved by adding lactose or isopropyl-β-D-thiogalactopyranoside (IPTG).
   4854..5442    -  rep_origin     ori: high-copy-number ColE1/pMB1/pBR322/pUC origin of replication
   5613..6473    -  CDS            AmpR: β-lactamase; bla; confers resistance to ampicillin, carbenicillin, and related antibiotics
   6474..6578    -  promoter       AmpR promoter: bla
>Addgene plasmid #59203 | pINDgw Cbx1 V5 EcoDam | depositor full sequence | sequence record 145963 | pINDgw Cbx1 V5 EcoDam sequence 6609 bps
GACGGATCGGGAGATCTCGGCCGCATATTAAGTGCATTGTTCTCGATACCGCTAAGTGCATTGTTCTCGT
TAGCTCGATGGACAAGTGCATTGTTCTCTTGCTGAAAGCTCGATGGACAAGTGCATTGTTCTCTTGCTGA
AAGCTCGATGGACAAGTGCATTGTTCTCTTGCTGAAAGCTCAGTACCCGGGAGTACCCTCGACCGCCGGA
GTATAAATAGAGGCGCTTCGTCTACGGAGCGACAATTCAATTCAAACAAGCAAAGTGAACACGTCGCTAA
GCGAAAGCTAAGCAAATAAACAAGCGCAGCTGAACAAGCTAAACAATCTGCAGTAAAGTGCAAGTTAAAG
TGAATCAATTAAAAGTAACCAGCAACCAAGTAAATCAACTGCAACTACTGAAATCTGCCAAGAAGTAATT
ATTGAATACAAGAAGAGAACTCTGAATACTTTCAACAAGTTACCGAGAAAGAAGAACTCACACACAGCTA
GCGTTTAAACTTAAGCTTGGTACCGAGCTCGGATCCACTAGTCCAGTGTGGTGGAATTCTGCAGATATCC
AGCACAGTGGCGGCCGCTCGAGTCTAGAGGGCCCTTCGATCACAAGTTTGTACAAAAAAGCAGGCTCCGC
GGCCGCCCCCTTCGCGCCCACCCTTCACCATGGGGAAAAAGCAAAACAAGAAGAAAGTGGAGGAGGTACT
AGAAGAAGAGGAAGAGGAATATGTGGTGGAAAAAGTTCTTGATCGGCGAGTTGTCAAGGGCAAGGTGGAA
TATCTTCTAAAGTGGAAGGGTTTCTCAGATGAGGACAACACTTGGGAGCCAGAAGAGAATCTGGATTGCC
CTGACCTTATTGCTGAGTTTCTACAGTCACAGAAAACAGCTCATGAGACAGATAAGTCAGAGGGAGGCAA
GCGCAAAGCTGATTCTGATTCTGAAGATAAAGGAGAGGAAAGCAAACCAAAGAAGAAGAAAGAAGAGTCA
GAAAAGCCACGAGGCTTTGCCCGGGGTTTGGAGCCAGAGCGGATTATTGGAGCTACTGACTCCAGTGGAG
AGCTCATGTTCCTGATGAAATGGAAAAACTCTGATGAGGCTGACCTGGTCCCTGCCAAGGAAGCCAATGT
CAAGTGCCCACAGGTTGTCATATCCTTCTATGAGGAAAGGCTAACGTGGCATTCCTACCCCTCAGAGGAT
GATGACAAAAAAGACGACAAGAATAAGGGTGGGCGCGCCGACCCAGCTTTCTTGTACAAAGTGGTGATCG
AAGGTAAGCCTATCCCTAACCCTCTCCTCGGTCTCGATTCTACGCGTACCGGCATGAAGAAAAATCGCGC
TTTTTTGAAGTGGGCAGGGGGCAAGTATCCCCTGCTTGATGATATTAAACGGCATTTGCCCAAGGGCGAA
TGTCTGGTTGAGCCTTTTGTAGGTGCCGGGTCGGTGTTTCTCAACACCGACTTTTCTCGTTATATCCTTG
CCGATATCAATAGCGACCTGATCAGTCTCTATAACATTGTGAAGATGCGTACTGATGAGTACGTACAGGC
CGCACGCGAGCTGTTTGTTCCCGAAACAAATTGCGCCGAGGTTTACTATCAGTTCCGCGAAGAGTTCAAC
AAAAGCCAGGATCCGTTCCGTCGGGCGGTACTGTTTTTATATTTGAACCGCTACGGTTACAACGGCCTGT
GTCGTTACAATCTGCGCGGTGAGTTTAACGTGCCGTTCGGCCGCTACAAAAAACCCTATTTCCCGGAAGC
AGAGTTGTATCACTTCGCTGAAAAAGCGCAGAATGCCTTTTTCTATTGTGAGTCTTACGCCGATAGCATG
GCGCGCGCAGATGATGCATCCGTCGTCTATTGCGATCCGCCTTATGCACCGCTGTCTGCGACCGCCAACT
TTACGGCGTATCACACAAACAGTTTTACGCTTGAACAACAAGCGCATCTGGCGGAGATCGCCGAAGGTCT
GGTTGAGCGCCATATTCCAGTGCTGATCTCCAATCACGATACGATGTTAACGCGTGAGTGGTATCAGCGC
GCAAAATTGCATGTCGTCAAAGTTCGACGCAGTATAAGCAGCAACGGCGGCACACGTAAAAAGGTGGACG
AACTGCTGGCTTTGTACAAACCAGGAGTCGTTTCACCCGCGAAAAAATAAGCCGGTCATCATCACCATCA
CCATTGAGTTTAAACCCGCTGATCAGCCTCGACTGTGCCTTCTAGTTGCCAGCCATCTGTTGTTTGCCCC
TCCCCCGTGCCTTCCTTGACCCTGGAAGGTGCCACTCCCACTGTCCTTTCCTAATAAAATGAGGAAATTG
CATCGCATTGTCTGAGTAGGTGTCATTCTATTCTGGGGGGTGGGGTGGGGCAGGACAGCAAGGGGGAGGA
TTGGGAAGACAATAGCAGGCATGCTGGGGATGCGGTGGGCTCTATGGCTTCTGAGGCGGAAAGAACCAGC
TGGGGCTCTAGGGGGTATCCCC
[124 nt withheld, positions 2473-2596]
C
[32 nt withheld, positions 2598-2629]
CA
[57 nt withheld, positions 2632-2688]
A
[49 nt withheld, positions 2690-2738]
CCTTTGACGTTGGAGTCCACGTTCTTT
[37 nt withheld, positions 2766-2802]
ACCCTATCTCGGTCTATTCTTTTGATTTATAAGGGATTTTGGGGATTTCGGCCTATTGGTTAAAAAATGA
GCTGATTTAACAAAAATTTAACGCGAATTAATTCTGTGGAATGTGTGTCAGTTAGGGTGTGGAAAGTCCC
CAGGCTCCCCAGGCAGGCAGAAGTATGCAAAGCATGCATCTCAATTAGTCAGCAACCAGGTGTGGAAAGT
CCCCAGGCTCCCCAGCAGGCAGAAGTATGCAAAGCATGCATCTCAATTAGTCAGCAACCATAGTCCCGCC
CCTAACTCCGCCCATCCCGCCCCTAACTCCGCCCAGTTCCGCCCATTCTCCGCCCCATGGCTGACTAATT
TTTTTTATTTATGCAGAGGCCGAGGCCGCCTCTGCCTCTGAGCTATTCCAGAAGTAGTGAGGAGGCTTTT
TTGGAGGCCTAGGCTTTTGCAAAAAGCTCCCGGGAGCTTGTATATCCATTTTCGGATCTGATCAAGAGAC
AGGATGAGGATCGTTTCGCATGATTGAACAAGATGGATTGCACGCAGGTTCTCCGGCCGCTTGGGTGGAG
AGGCTATTCGGCTATGACTGGGCACAACAGACAATCGGCTGCTCTGATGCCGCCGTGTTCCGGCTGTCAG
CGCAGGGGCGCCCGGTTCTTTTTGTCAAGACCGACCTGTCCGGTGCCCTGAATGAACTGCAGGACGAGGC
AGCGCGGCTATCGTGGCTGGCCACGACGGGCGTTCCTTGCGCAGCTGTGCTCGACGTTGTCACTGAAGCG
GGAAGGGACTGGCTGCTATTGGGCGAAGTGCCGGGGCAGGATCTCCTGTCATCTCACCTTGCTCCTGCCG
AGAAAGTATCCATCATGGCTGATGCAATGCGGCGGCTGCATACGCTTGATCCGGCTACCTGCCCATTCGA
CCACCAAGCGAAACATCGCATCGAGCGAGCACGTACTCGGATGGAAGCCGGTCTTGTCGATCAGGATGAT
CTGGACGAAGAGCATCAGGGGCTCGCGCCAGCCGAACTGTTCGCCAGGCTCAAGGCGCGCATGCCCGACG
GCGAGGATCTCGTCGTGACCCATGGCGATGCCTGCTTGCCGAATATCATGGTGGAAAATGGCCGCTTTTC
TGGATTCATCGACTGTGGCCGGCTGGGTGTGGCGGACCGCTATCAGGACATAGCGTTGGCTACCCGTGAT
ATTGCTGAAGAGCTTGGCGGCGAATGGGCTGACCGCTTCCTCGTGCTTTACGGTATCGCCGCTCCCGATT
CGCAGCGCATCGCCTTCTATCGCCTTCTTGACGAGTTCTTCTGAGCGGGACTCTGGGGTTCGCGAAATGA
CCGACCAAGCGACGCCCAACCTGCCATCACGAGATTTCGATTCCACCGCCGCCTTCTATGAAAGGTTGGG
CTTCGGAATCGTTTTCCGGGACGCCGGCTGGATGATCCTCCAGCGCGGGGATCTCATGCTGGAGTTCTTC
GCCCACCCCAACTTGTTTATTGCAGCTTATAATGGTTACAAATAAAGCAATAGCATCACAAATTTCACAA
ATAAAGCATTTTTTTCACTGCATTCTAGTTGTGGTTTGTCCAAACTCATCAATGTATCTTATCATGTCTG
TATACCGTCGACCTCTAGCTAGAGCTTGGCGTAATCATGGTCATAGCTGTTTCCTGTGTGAAATTGTTAT
CCGCTCACAATTCCACACAACATACGAGCCGGAAGCATAAAGTGTAAAGCCTGGGGTGCCTAATGAGTGA
GCTAACTCACATTAATTGCGTTGCGCTCACTGCCCGCTTTCCAGTCGGGAAACCTGTCGTGCCAGCTGCA
TTAATGAATCGGCCAACGCGCGGGGAGAGGCGGTTTGCGTATTGGGCGCTCTTCCGCTTCCTCGCTCACT
GACTCGCTGCGCTCGGTCGTTCGGCTGCGGCGAGCGGTATCAGCTCACTCAAAGGCGGTAATACGGTTAT
CCACAGAATCAGGGGATAACGCAGGAAAGAACATGTGAGCAAAAGGCCAGCAAAAGGCCAGGAACCGTAA
AAAGGCCGCGTTGCTGGCGTTTTTCCATAGGCTCCGCCCCCCTGACGAGCATCACAAAAATCGACGCTCA
AGTCAGAGGTGGCGAAACCCGACAGGACTATAAAGATACCAGGCGTTTCCCCCTGGAAGCTCCCTCGTGC
GCTCTCCTGTTCCGACCCTGCCGCTTACCGGATACCTGTCCGCCTTTCTCCCTTCGGGAAGCGTGGCGCT
TTCTCAATGCTCACGCTGTAGGTATCTCAGTTCGGTGTAGGTCGTTCGCTCCAAGCTGGGCTGTGTGCAC
GAACCCCCCGTTCAGCCCGACCGCTGCGCCTTATCCGGTAACTATCGTCTTGAGTCCAACCCGGTAAGAC
ACGACTTATCGCCACTGGCAGCAGCCACTGGTAACAGGATTAGCAGAGCGAGGTATGTAGGCGGTGCTAC
AGAGTTCTTGAAGTGGTGGCCTAACTACGGCTACACTAGAAGGACAGTATTTGGTATCTGCGCTCTGCTG
AAGCCAGTTACCTTCGGAAAAAGAGTTGGTAGCTCTTGATCCGGCAAACAAACCACCGCTGGTAGCGGTG
GTTTTTTTGTTTGCAAGCAGCAGATTACGCGCAGAAAAAAAGGATCTCAAGAAGATCCTTTGATCTTTTC
TACGGGGTCTGACGCTCAGTGGAACGAAAACTCACGTTAAGGGATTTTGGTCATGAGATTATCAAAAAGG
ATCTTCACCTAGATCCTTTTAAATTAAAAATGAAGTTTTAAATCAATCTAAAGTATATATGAGTAAACTT
GGTCTGACAGTTACCAATGCTTAATCAGTGAGGCACCTATCTCAGCGATCTGTCTATTTCGTTCATCCAT
AGTTGCCTGACTCCCCGTCGTGTAGATAACTACGATACGGGAGGGCTTACCATCTGGCCCCAGTGCTGCA
ATGATACCGCGAGACCCACGCTCACCGGCTCCAGATTTATCAGCAATAAACCAGCCAGCCGGAAGGGCCG
AGCGCAGAAGTGGTCCTGCAACTTTATCCGCCTCCATCCAGTCTATTAATTGTTGCCGGGAAGCTAGAGT
AAGTAGTTCGCCAGTTAATAGTTTGCGCAACGTTGTTGCCATTGCTACAGGCATCGTGGTGTCACGCTCG
TCGTTTGGTATGGCTTCATTCAGCTCCGGTTCCCAACGATCAAGGCGAGTTACATGATCCCCCATGTTGT
GCAAAAAAGCGGTTAGCTCCTTCGGTCCTCCGATCGTTGTCAGAAGTAAGTTGGCCGCAGTGTTATCACT
CATGGTTATGGCAGCACTGCATAATTCTCTTACTGTCATGCCATCCGTAAGATGCTTTTCTGTGACTGGT
GAGTACTCAACCAAGTCATTCTGAGAATAGTGTATGCGGCGACCGAGTTGCTCTTGCCCGGCGTCAATAC
GGGATAATACCGCGCCACATAGCAGAACTTTAAAAGTGCTCATCATTGGAAAACGTTCTTCGGGGCGAAA
ACTCTCAAGGATCTTACCGCTGTTGAGATCCAGTTCGATGTAACCCACTCGTGCACCCAACTGATCTTCA
GCATCTTTTACTTTCACCAGCGTTTCTGGGTGAGCAAAAACAGGAAGGCAAAATGCCGCAAAAAAGGGAA
TAAGGGCGACACGGAAATGTTGAATACTCATACTCTTCCTTTTTCAATATTATTGAAGCATTTATCAGGG
TTATTGTCTCATGAGCGGATACATATTTGAATGTATTTAGAAAAATAAACAAATAGGGGTTCCGCGCACA
TTTCCCCGAAAAGTGCCACCTGACGTC
