>Addgene plasmid #59203 | pINDgw Cbx1 V5 EcoDam | addgene partial sequence | sequence record 145959 | pCasper-hs 5'-GCAACTACTGAAATCTGCCAAG-3'
GAAGAACTCACACACAGCTAGCGTTTAAACTTAAGCTTGGTACCGAGCTCGGATCCACTAGTCCAGTGTG
GTGGAATTCTGCAGATATCCAGCACAGTGGCGGCCGCTCGAGTCTAGAGGGCCCTTCGATCACAAGTTTG
TACAAAAAAGCAGGCTCCGCGGCCGCCCCCTTCGCGCCCACCCTTCACCATGGGGAAAAAGCAAAACAAG
AAGAAAGTGGAGGAGGTACTAGAAGAAGAGGAAGAGGAATATGTGGTGGAAAAAGTTCTTGATCGGCGAG
TTGTCAAGGGCAAGGTGGAATATCTTCTAAAGTGGAAGGGTTTCTCAGATGAGGACAACACTTGGGAGCC
AGAAGAGAATCTGGATTGCCCTGACCTTATTGCTGAGTTTCTACAGTCACAGAAAACAGCTCATGAGACA
GATAAGTCAGAGGGAGGCAAGCGCAAAGCTGATTCTGATTCTGAAGATAAAGGAGAGGAAAGCAAACCAA
AGAAGAAGAAAGAAGAGTCAGAAAAGCCACGAGGCTTTGCCCGGGGTTTGGAGCCAGAGCGGATTATTGG
AGCTACTGACTCCAGTGGAGAGCTCATGTTCCTGATGAAATGGAAAAACTCTGATGAGGCTGACCTGGTC
CCTGCCAAGGAAGCCAATGTCAAGTGCCCACAGGTTGTCATATCCTTCTATGAGGAAAGGCTAACGTGGC
ATTCCTACCCCTCAGAGGATGATGACAAA
