>Addgene plasmid #59203 | pINDgw Cbx1 V5 EcoDam | addgene partial sequence | sequence record 146003 | hChk2-fwd 5'-ggcaccttccagggtcaagg-3'
CTAGAAGGCACAGTCGAGGCTGATCAGCGGGTTTAAACTCAATGGTGATGGTGATGATGACCGGCTTATT
TTTTCGCGGGTGAAACGACTCCTGGTTTGTACAAAGCCAGCAGTTCGTCCACCTTTTTACGTGTGCCGCC
GTTGCTGCTTATACTGCGTCGAACTTTGACGACATGCAATTTTGCGCGCTGATACCACTCACGCGTTAAC
ATCGTATCGTGATTGGAGATCAGCACTGGAATATGGCGCTCAACCAGACCTTCGGCGATCTCCGCCAGAT
GCGCTTGTTGTTCAAGCGTAAAACTGTTTGTGTGATACGCCGTAAAGTTGGCGGTCGCAGACAGCGGTGC
ATAAGGCGGATCGCAATAGACGACGGATGCATCATCTGCGCGCGCCATGCTATCGGCGTAAGACTCACAA
TAGAAAAAGGCATTCTGCGCTTTTTCAGCGAAGTGATACAACTCTGCTTCCGGGAAATAGGGTTTTTTGT
AGCGGCCGAACGGCACGTTAAACTCACCGCGCAGATTGTAACGACACAGGCCGTTGTAACCGTAGCGGTT
CAAATATAAAAACAGTACCGCCCGACGGAACGGATCCTGGCTTTTGTTGAACTCTTCGCGGAACTGATAG
TAAACCTCGGCGCAATTTGTTTCGGGAACAAACAGCTCGCGTGCGGCCTGTACGTACTCATCAGTACGCA
TCTTCACAATGTTATAGAGACTGATCAGGTCGCTATTGATATCGGCAAGGATATAACGAGAAAAGTCGGT
GTTGAGAAACACCGACCCGGCACCTACAAA
